>Addgene plasmid #134697 | pGEX-4T Syt1 C2AB(140) F234C | addgene full sequence | sequence record 317168 | Addgene NGS Result
TTGACAATTAATCATCGGCTCGTATAATGTGTGGAATTGTGAGCGGATAACAATTTCACACAGGAAACAG
TATTCATGTCCCCTATACTAGGTTATTGGAAAATTAAGGGCCTTGTGCAACCCACTCGACTTCTTTTGGA
ATATCTTGAAGAAAAATATGAAGAGCATTTGTATGAGCGCGATGAAGGTGATAAATGGCGAAACAAAAAG
TTTGAATTGGGTTTGGAGTTTCCCAATCTTCCTTATTATATTGATGGTGATGTTAAATTAACACAGTCTA
TGGCCATCATACGTTATATAGCTGACAAGCACAACATGTTGGGTGGTTGTCCAAAAGAGCGTGCAGAGAT
TTCAATGCTTGAAGGAGCGGTTTTGGATATTAGATACGGTGTTTCGAGAATTGCATATAGTAAAGACTTT
GAAACTCTCAAAGTTGATTTTCTTAGCAAGCTACCTGAAATGCTGAAAATGTTCGAAGATCGTTTATGTC
ATAAAACATATTTAAATGGTGATCATGTAACCCATCCTGACTTCATGTTGTATGACGCTCTTGATGTTGT
TTTATACATGGACCCAATGTGCCTGGATGCGTTCCCAAAATTAGTTTGTTTTAAAAAACGTATTGAAGCT
ATCCCACAAATTGATAAGTACTTGAAATCCAGCAAGTATATAGCATGGCCTTTGCAGGGCTGGCAAGCCA
CGTTTGGTGGTGGCGACCATCCTCCAAAATCGGATCTGGTTCCGCGTGGATCCGGATCTGGATCTGAGAA
ACTGGGAAAGCTCCAATATTCACTGGACTATGACTTCCAGAATAACCAGCTGTTGGTGGGAATCATCCAG
GCTGCTGAACTGCCCGCCCTGGACATGGGGGGTACATCCGATCCATACGTCAAAGTCTTCCTGCTGCCTG
ACAAAAAGAAGAAATTTGAGACTAAAGTCCACCGGAAAACCCTCAATCCAGTCTTCAATGAACAATTTAC
TTTCAAGGTACCCTACTCGGAATTAGGTGGCAAAACCCTGGTGATGGCTGTGTATGACTTTGATCGCTGT
TCCAAGCACGACATCATCGGAGAGTTCAAAGTTCCTATGAACACCGTGGATTTTGGCCATGTGACCGAGG
AGTGGCGCGATCTCCAGAGCGCTGAGAAAGAAGAGCAAGAGAAACTGGGTGACATCGCCTTCTCCCTCCG
CTACGTCCCTACTGCCGGCAAACTGACTGTTGTCATTCTGGAAGCCAAGAACCTGAAGAAGATGGATGTG
GGTGGCTTATCTGATCCCTACGTGAAGATTCACCTGATGCAGAACGGTAAGAGGCTGAAGAAGAAAAAGA
CGACGATTAAGAAGAACACACTCAACCCCTACTACAACGAGTCCTTCAGCTTTGAAGTTCCGTTCGAGCA
AATCCAGAAAGTGCAAGTGGTGGTAACTGTTTTGGACTATGACAAGATTGGCAAGAACGACGCCATCGGA
AAAGTCTTCGTTGGTTACAACAGCACTGGGGCGGAGCTGCGACACTGGTCAGACATGCTGGCCAACCCCC
GGCGACCCATCGCACAGTGGCACACTCTGCAGGTAGAGGAGGAGGTTGATGCCATGCTGGCTGTCAAGAA
GTAAGAATTCATCGGGCCGCATCGTGACTGACTGACGATCTGCCTCGCGCGTTTCGGTGATGACGGTGAA
AACCTCTGACACATGCAGCTCCCGGAGACGGTCACAGCTTGTCTGTAAGCGGATGCCGGGAGCAGACAAG
CCCGTCAGGGCGCGTCAGCGGGTGTTGGCGGGTGTCGGGGCGCAGCCATGACCCAGTCACGTAGCGATAG
CGGAGTGTATAATTCTTGAAGACGAAAGGGCCTCGTGATACGCCTATTTTTATAGGTTAATGTCATGATA
ATAATGGTTTCTTAGACGTCAGGTGGCACTTTTCGGGGAAATGTGCGCGGAACCCCTATTTGTTTATTTT
TCTAAATACATTCAAATATGTATCCGCTCATGAGACAATAACCCTGATAAATGCTTCAATAATATTGAAA
AAGGAAGAGTATGAGTATTCAACATTTCCGTGTCGCCCTTATTCCCTTTTTTGCGGCATTTTGCCTTCCT
GTTTTTGCTCACCCAGAAACGCTGGTGAAAGTAAAAGATGCTGAAGATCAGTTGGGTGCACGAGTGGGTT
ACATCGAACTGGATCTCAACAGCGGTAAGATCCTTGAGAGTTTTCGCCCCGAAGAACGTTTTCCAATGAT
GAGCACTTTTAAAGTTCTGCTATGTGGCGCGGTATTATCCCGTGTTGACGCCGGGCAAGAGCAACTCGGT
CGCCGCATACACTATTCTCAGAATGACTTGGTTGAGTACTCACCAGTCACAGAAAAGCATCTTACGGATG
GCATGACAGTAAGAGAATTATGCAGTGCTGCCATAACCATGAGTGATAACACTGCGGCCAACTTACTTCT
GACAACGATCGGAGGACCGAAGGAGCTAACCGCTTTTTTGCACAACATGGGGGATCATGTAACTCGCCTT
GATCGTTGGGAACCGGAGCTGAATGAAGCCATACCAAACGACGAGCGTGACACCACGATGCCTGCAGCAA
TGGCAACAACGTTGCGCAAACTATTAACTGGCGAACTACTTACTCTAGCTTCCCGGCAACAATTAATAGA
CTGGATGGAGGCGGATAAAGTTGCAGGACCACTTCTGCGCTCGGCCCTTCCGGCTGGCTGGTTTATTGCT
GATAAATCTGGAGCCGGTGAGCGTGGGTCTCGCGGTATCATTGCAGCACTGGGGCCAGATGGTAAGCCCT
CCCGTATCGTAGTTATCTACACGACGGGGAGTCAGGCAACTATGGATGAACGAAATAGACAGATCGCTGA
GATAGGTGCCTCACTGATTAAGCATTGGTAACTGTCAGACCAAGTTTACTCATATATACTTTAGATTGAT
TTAAAACTTCATTTTTAATTTAAAAGGATCTAGGTGAAGATCCTTTTTGATAATCTCATGACCAAAATCC
CTTAACGTGAGTTTTCGTTCCACTGAGCGTCAGACCCCGTAGAAAAGATCAAAGGATCTTCTTGAGATCC
TTTTTTTCTGCGCGTAATCTGCTGCTTGCAAACAAAAAAACCACCGCTACCAGCGGTGGTTTGTTTGCCG
GATCAAGAGCTACCAACTCTTTTTCCGAAGGTAACTGGCTTCAGCAGAGCGCAGATACCAAATACTGTCC
TTCTAGTGTAGCCGTAGTTAGGCCACCACTTCAAGAACTCTGTAGCACCGCCTACATACCTCGCTCTGCT
AATCCTGTTACCAGTGGCTGCTGCCAGTGGCGATAAGTCGTGTCTTACCGGGTTGGACTCAAGACGATAG
TTACCGGATAAGGCGCAGCGGTCGGGCTGAACGGGGGGTTCGTGCACACAGCCCAGCTTGGAGCGAACGA
CCTACACCGAACTGAGATACCTACAGCGTGAGCTATGAGAAAGCGCCACGCTTCCCGAAGGGAGAAAGGC
GGACAGGTATCCGGTAAGCGGCAGGGTCGGAACAGGAGAGCGCACGAGGGAGCTTCCAGGGGGAAACGCC
TGGTATCTTTATAGTCCTGTCGGGTTTCGCCACCTCTGACTTGAGCGTCGATTTTTGTGATGCTCGTCAG
GGGGGCGGAGCCTATGGAAAAACGCCAGCAACGCGGCCTTTTTACGGTTCCTGGCCTTTTGCTGGCCTTT
TGCTCACATGTTCTTTCCTGCGTTATCCCCTGATTCTGTGGATAACCGTATTACCGCCTTTGAGTGAGCT
GATACCGCTCGCCGCAGCCGAACGACCGAGCGCAGCGAGTCAGTGAGCGAGGAAGCGGAAGAGCGCCTGA
TGCGGTATTTTCTCCTTACGCATCTGTGCGGTATTTCACACCGCATAAATTCCGACACCATCGAATGGCG
CAAAACCTTTCGCGGTATGGCATGATAGCGCCCGGAAGAGAGTCAATTCAGGGTGGTGAATGTGAAACCA
GTAACGTTATACGATGTCGCAGAGTATGCCGGTGTCTCTTATCAGACCGTTTCCCGCGTGGTGAACCAGG
CCAGCCACGTTTCTGCGAAAACGCGGGAAAAAGTGGAAGCGGCGATGGCGGAGCTGAATTACATTCCCAA
CCGCGTGGCACAACAACTGGCGGGCAAACAGTCGTTGCTGATTGGCGTTGCCACCTCCAGTCTGGCCCTG
CACGCGCCGTCGCAAATTGTCGCGGCGATTAAATCTCGCGCCGATCAACTGGGTGCCAGCGTGGTGGTGT
CGATGGTAGAACGAAGCGGCGTCGAAGCCTGTAAAGCGGCGGTGCACAATCTTCTCGCGCAACGCGTCAG
TGGGCTGATCATTAACTATCCGCTGGATGACCAGGATGCCATTGCTGTGGAAGCTGCCTGCACTAATGTT
CCGGCGTTATTTCTTGATGTCTCTGACCAGACACCCATCAACAGTATTATTTTCTCCCATGAAGACGGTA
CGCGACTGGGCGTGGAGCATCTGGTCGCATTGGGTCACCAGCAAATCGCGCTGTTAGCGGGCCCATTAAG
TTCTGTCTCGGCGCGTCTGCGTCTGGCTGGCTGGCATAAATATCTCACTCGCAATCAAATTCAGCCGATA
GCGGAACGGGAAGGCGACTGGAGTGCCATGTCCGGTTTTCAACAAACCATGCAAATGCTGAATGAGGGCA
TCGTTCCCACTGCGATGCTGGTTGCCAACGATCAGATGGCGCTGGGCGCAATGCGCGCCATTACCGAGTC
CGGGCTGCGCGTTGGTGCGGATATCTCGGTAGTGGGATACGACGATACCGAAGACAGCTCATGTTATATC
CCGCCGTTAACCACCATCAAACAGGATTTTCGCCTGCTGGGGCAAACCAGCGTGGACCGCTTGCTGCAAC
TCTCTCAGGGCCAGGCGGTGAAGGGCAATCAGCTGTTGCCCGTCTCACTGGTGAAAAGAAAAACCACCCT
GGCGCCCAATACGCAAACCGCCTCTCCCCGCGCGTTGGCCGATTCATTAATGCAGCTGGCACGACAGGTT
TCCCGACTGGAAAGCGGGCAGTGAGCGCAACGCAATTAATGTAAGTTAGCTCACTCATTAGGCACCCCAG
GCTTTACACTTTATGCTTCCGGCTCGTATGTTGTGTGGAATTGTGAGCGGATAACAATTTCACACAGGAA
ACAGCTATGACCATGATTACGGATTCACTGGCCGTCGTTTTACAACGTCGTGACTGGGAAAACCCTGGCG
TTACCCAACTTAATCGCCTTGCAGCACATCCCCCTTTCGCCAGCTGGCGTAATAGCGAAGAGGCCCGCAC
CGATCGCCCTTCCCAACAGTTGCGCAGCCTGAATGGCGAATGGCGCTTTGCCTGGTTTCCGGCACCAGAA
GCGGTGCCGGAAAGCTGGCTGGAGTGCGATCTTCCTGAGGCCGATACTGTCGTCGTCCCCTCAAACTGGC
AGATGCACGGTTACGATGCGCCCATCTACACCAACGTGACCTATCCCATTACGGTCAATCCGCCGTTTGT
TCCCACGGAGAATCCGACGGGTTGTTACTCGCTCACATTTAATGTTGATGAAAGCTGGCTACAGGAAGGC
CAGACGCGAATTATTTTTGATGGCGTTGGAATTAGCTTATCGACTGCACGGTGCACCAATGCTTCTGGCG
TCAGGCAGCCATCGGAAGCTGTGGTATGGCTGTGCAGGTCGTAAATCACTGCATAATTCGTGTCGCTCAA
GGCGCACTCCCGTTCTGGATAATGTTTTTTGCGCCGACATCATAACGGTTCTGGCAAATATTCTGAAATG
AGCTG
Features (pLannotate 1.2.2; 17 found; start..end, strand, type, name):
      1..29      +  promoter       tac promoter: strong E. coli promoter; hybrid between the trp and lac UV5 promoters
     37..53      +  protein_bind   lac operator: The lac repressor binds to the lac operator to inhibit transcription in E. coli. This inhibition can be relieved by adding lactose or isopropyl-β-D-thiogalactopyranoside (IPTG). lac repressor encoded by lacI
     76..729     +  CDS            GST26_SCHJA: Experimental evidence at protein level: Swiss-Prot protein existence level 1. GST isoenzymes appear to play a central role in the parasite detoxification system. Other functions are also suspected including a role in increasing the solubility of haematin in the parasite gut. From Schistosoma japonicum (Blood fluke).
    766..1611    +  CDS            Syt1 (fragment): SYT1_MOUSE - Experimental evidence at protein level: Swiss-Prot protein existence level 1. Calcium sensor that participates in triggering neurotransmitter release at the synapse (PubMed:11242035). May have a regulatory role in the membrane interactions during trafficking of synaptic vesicles at the active zone of the synapse (PubMed:7961887). It binds acidic phospholipids with a specificity that requires the presence of both an acidic head group and a diacyl backbone. A Ca(2+)- dependent interaction between synaptotagmin and putative receptors for activated protein kinase C has also been repor
   1650..1689    +  CDS            rop (fragment): Rop protein, which maintains plasmids at low copy number; rop
   1791..1831    +  misc_feature   bom (fragment): basis of mobility region from pBR322
   1936..2040    +  promoter       AmpR promoter: bla
   2041..2901    +  CDS            AmpR: β-lactamase; bla; confers resistance to ampicillin, carbenicillin, and related antibiotics
   3072..3660    +  rep_origin     ori: high-copy-number ColE1/pMB1/pBR322/pUC origin of replication
   3846..3897    -  misc_feature   bom (fragment): basis of mobility region from pBR322
   3904..3981    +  promoter       lacI promoter: lacI
   3982..5064    +  CDS            lacI: lac repressor; lacI; The lac repressor binds to the lac operator to inhibit transcription in E. coli. This inhibition can be relieved by adding lactose or isopropyl-β-D-thiogalactopyranoside (IPTG).
   5077..5098    +  protein_bind   CAP binding site: CAP binding activates transcription in the presence of cAMP. E. coli catabolite activator protein
   5113..5143    +  promoter       lac promoter: promoter for the E. coli lac operon
   5151..5167    +  protein_bind   lac operator: The lac repressor binds to the lac operator to inhibit transcription in E. coli. This inhibition can be relieved by adding lactose or isopropyl-β-D-thiogalactopyranoside (IPTG). lac repressor encoded by lacI
   5187..5360    +  CDS            lacZα: LacZα fragment of β-galactosidase; lacZ fragment
   5624..5740    -  CDS            yciV (fragment): RNAAM_ECOLI - Also known as trpH From Escherichia coli (strain K12).
