[The description below was written by a language model from this plasmid's Addgene catalogue record and pLannotate feature annotations shown in this document.]
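Description:
pGEX-4T Syt1 C2AB(140) F234C is a bacterial expression plasmid built on the pGEX-4T backbone, designed to produce the cytoplasmic portion of rat synaptotagmin-1 as a glutathione S-transferase fusion in E. coli. The 5.8 kb plasmid replicates from a high-copy ColE1/pMB1-type origin and is selected with ampicillin through the β-lactamase gene. It also carries its own lacI gene with its native promoter, so the lac repressor is supplied from the plasmid itself. Short remnants of rop, bom, lacZα and neighbouring lac control elements are backbone leftovers with no role in expression of the insert.

Expression is driven by the strong hybrid tac promoter followed by a lac operator, which keeps transcription repressed until IPTG is added. The open reading frame begins with Schistosoma japonicum GST, fused at the N-terminus of a synaptotagmin-1 fragment of roughly 280 codons. The annotation software matched this fragment to the mouse orthologue, although the record lists the species as rat. The construct name suggests that the fragment comprises the tandem C2A and C2B domains starting near residue 140, though the record does not spell this out. Two substitutions are recorded, F234C and C277A. The record does not explain them, but together with the stated labeling purpose they are consistent with removing a native cysteine and introducing one at a chosen position for site-specific attachment of a probe. pGEX-4T vectors normally place a thrombin site between GST and the insert, but this is not annotated here, and the cloning sites used are unknown. The plasmid is intended for affinity purification and labeling of the protein, and the associated publication studied membrane penetration by tandem C2 domain proteins.
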