Addgene plasmid #134697: pGEX-4T Syt1 C2AB(140) F234C
Purpose: Encodes cytoplasmic domain of synaptotagmin-1 for bacterial expression, purification, and labeling
Depositing lab: Edwin Chapman. Depositing organization: University of Wisconsin, Madison. Publication: Phosphatidylinositol 4,5-bisphosphate drives Ca(2+)-independent membrane penetration by the tandem C2 domain proteins synaptotagmin-1 and Doc2beta. Bradberry MM, Bao H, Lou X, Chapman ER. J Biol Chem. 2019 Jul 12;294(28):10942-10953. doi: 10.1074/jbc.RA119.007929. Epub 2019 May 30. PubMed 31147445.
Backbone
  Vector backbone: pGEX4T
  Backbone manufacturer: GE Healthcare
  Vector type: Bacterial Expression
Growth in bacteria
  Bacterial resistance: Ampicillin, 100 μg/mL
  Growth temperature: 37°C
  Growth strain: DH5alpha
  Copy number: High Copy
Gene/Insert
  Gene/Insert name: Synaptotagmin 1
  Species: R. norvegicus (rat)
  Mutation: F234C, C277A
  Entrez Gene: Syt1 (a.k.a. P65)
  Tag / fusion protein: GST (N terminal on insert)
  Cloning method: Restriction Enzyme; 5′ cloning site Unknown (unknown if destroyed); 3′ cloning site Unknown (unknown if destroyed)
Terms and licenses: Academic/Nonprofit Terms; Industry Terms: Not Available to Industry
How to cite: pGEX-4T Syt1 C2AB(140) F234C was a gift from Edwin Chapman (Addgene plasmid # 134697 ; http://n2t.net/addgene:134697 ; RRID:Addgene_134697)
